>Addgene plasmid #122542 | pBT3024 | addgene full sequence | sequence record 238125 | Addgene NGS Result
ATGACCATGATTACGCCAAGCTTCCTTCCAAGTTATTGACAAGTATTAACTGCACTTCTCATAAAAATTT
TTCAAATAGATCTATTTAGTCTGGAATAGGAATACTTTTGGCAATTTTCTTGAGAATCATAGAAGACGAA
TTTCTGAACTGCTCTTTGTGAAGCCACGCCCATATATTGGCATTTTTGTATCCAATTTTTTGTAGAGTAC
CTGAATCATTGTCACTACATCTGCTAAACAATATATGGAAGTTCTATGAGAGGTGAAAGGTAAATCATAT
AACAACTGTAATAACATAGAAATGATTGTAGTATATTTCCAATTAGGCTGAGTTGATCTTATTGAAGAGT
TTGAATCATAGCAATTTTTTCCTCTTTTAGTATTTTTCAAAACAAATTTTCACAATGTTAGATGTAGTAT
TTAGCATTAAGGCATCTGTAATCTCCCAGAAATGTTTTGGGAATAAAACCCTTTGACTCTTTGGTCCTTT
TTTGCTCCAAATAATATCTGATTTTAACCCGTTCTGATCTACTTTTTACCTTTCGATCGTCACATCCGCG
TACACGTTTCTCTTGCTCTCAATTGCTTATCTTTATGGCCTTTTCCCCCACTTTTTGTCGACTATCATGC
GGACGTGGCTTCCTTGCTCCCTCCCGGTTTTTTTGAAAACACTTGTGAATTTATTTTTTGTGGTCAAAAT
TACGAAACATTTGAATTCTCAATCTATTTATAGACCGGGTGTGGTATGTTATGCCATGTTTTTGTCATTG
CCAAATGAACATCGATATTTTAATTTTCTGAACTTACCGTACCCCCTGCGTTACTATTTTATTTTTAATT
TGTATAATTTCATTGCTATAATTTGTTGTCCTTGAAACATTGAAGATATCGAAGAAATAATGACAAAAAT
CAGATAGAACAATTTTTCCTACTCATCAACTCACATTTTTCTATTTTCTCTTGTGCGAAAAAAATAGTAT
ATTGGGAATATTTATAGTATTGCAACTTTTCTCTTAGTTCGCAGAGTTGCAATACTACTAGATCCCTAAT
AGAGGAAATATGGTGACCAGCTTTTTGCAATTGGAAAGTTGGGAAAAAAGTATATATATTAATAGACTTA
CATTCTTGTAGTTCGTAGAATTTTTCAGGAAATCTGACACGCAAGACTTTTTCAAAAAGTTTTTTTTTTT
AATTTGGCAATCTGCCAAAACGTTTACTGAACATTTTGAAAACATCTACCAGTACCTTTAACACAACGAA
AAATTGTTCTAAGCAATATTAACTGTGATAATTGATGTTAAGACCTGAAATTTAATCACAAATTTCACCT
GGAAATGACAGTAATCGGCTTCTAAATACTGTCGACACAAGTGCCATACCTAAGATTCCAATCCTATTAC
CATGTTTCCCAATTTCATTCTCTTTCGTATCTCTATTTCTCTTCTTTATTATCAATTACTTTTTATCAGT
TCTTCGTTTGCTTTAACATCAAGAGCACATAGCGCTCTCTCGTCTCTCTCTCATGCTCTTTTTGAACTTT
TACAAAAAACTATTTCCGGTTGTTTTGATTCTTGGAATTTGAAATAATTTTCAGTGATTAAATCTAGAGG
ATCCCCGGGATTGGCCAAAGGACCCAAAGGTATGTTTCGAATGATACTAACATAACATAGAACATTTTCA
GGAGGACCCTTGGCTAGCCTCGAGAGGCCTGGTACCATGGGCGGAAAAATGCTCTCCCTCCGTCAATCCA
TCCGTTTCTTCAAGCCAGCCACCCGTACCCTCTGCTCCTCCCGTACCCTCCTCGTCTCCAAGGGAGAGGA
GAACAACATGGCCATCATCAAGGAGTTCATGCGTTTCAAGGTCCGTATGGAGGGATCCGTCAACGGACAC
GAGTTCGAGATCGAGGGAGAGGGAGAGGGACGTCCATACGAGGGATTCCAAACCGCCAAGCTCAAGGTCA
CCAAGGTAAGTTTAAACATATATATACTAACTAACCCTGATTATTTAAATTTTCAGGGAGGACCACTCCC
ATTCGCCTGGGACATCCTCTCCCCACACTTCACCTACGGATCCAAGGCCTACGTCAAGCACCCAGCCGAC
ATCCCAGACTACTTCAAGCTCTCCTTCCCAGAGGGATTCAAGTGGGAGCGTGTCATGAACTACGAGGACG
GAGGAGTCGTCACCGTCACCCAAGACTCCTCCCTCCAAGACGGAGAGTTCATCTACAAGGTAAGTTTAAA
CAGTTCGGTACTAACTAACCATACATATTTAAATTTTCAGGTCAAGCTCCGTGGAACCAACTTCCCATCC
GACGGACCAGTCATGCAAAAGAAGACCATGGGATGGGAGGCCTCCTCCGAGCGTATGTACCCAGAGGACG
GAGCCCTCAAGGGAAAGATCAAGATGCGTCTCAAGCTCAAGGTAAGTTTAAACATGATTTTACTAACTAA
CTAATCTGATTTAAATTTTCAGGACGGAGGACACTACACCTCCGAGGTCAAGACCACCTACAAGGCCAAG
AAGCCAGTCCAACTCCCAGGAGCCTACATCGTCGACATCAAGCTCGACATCACCTCCCACAACGAGGACT
ACACCATCGTCGAGCAATACGAGCGTGCCGAGGGACGTCACTCCACCGGAGGAATGGACGAACTCTACAA
GCTTAACGGTCCTAGGAGATCTGAATTCGGCGCCTAAGAGCTCCGCATCGGCCGCTGTCATCAGATCGCC
ATCTCGCGCCCGTGCCTCTGACTTCTAAGTCCAATTACTCTTCAACATCCCTACATGCTCTTTCTCCCTG
TGCTCCCACCCCCTATTTTTGTTATTATCAAAAAACTTCTCTTAATTTCTTTGTTTTTTAGCTTCTTTTA
AGTCACCTCTAACAATGAAATTGTGTAGATTCAAAAATAGAATTAATTCGTAATAAAAAGTCGAAAAAAA
TTGTGCTCCCTCCCCCCATTAATAATAATTCTATCCCAAAATCTACACAATGTTCTGTGTACACTTCTTA
TGTTTTTTACTTCTGATAAATTTTTTTGAAACATCATAGAAAAAACCGCACACAAAATACCTTATCATAT
GTTACGTTTCAGTTTATGACCGCAATTTTTATTTCTTCGCACGTCTGGGCCTCTCATGACGTCAAATCAT
GCTCATCGTGAAAAAGTTTTGGAGTATTTTTGGAATTTTTCAATCAAGTGAAAGTTTATGAAATTAATTT
TCCTGCTTTTGCTTTTTGGGGTTTCCCCTATTGTTTGTCAAGATTTCGAGGACGGCGTTTTTCTTGCTAA
AATCACAAGTATTGATGAGCACGATGCAAGAAAGATCGGAAGAAGGTTTGGGTTTGAGGCTCAGTGGAAG
GTGAGTAGAAGTTGATAATTTGAAAGTGGAGTAGTGTCTATGGGGTTTTTGCCTTAAATGACAGAATACA
TTCCCAATATACCAAACATAACTGTTTCTACTAGTCGGCCGTACGGGCCCTTTCGTCTCGCGCGTTTCGG
TGATGACGGTGAAAACCTCTGACACATGCAGCTCCCGGAGACGGTCACAGCTTGTCTGTAAGCGGATGCC
GGGAGCAGACAAGCCCGTCAGGGCGCGTCAGCGGGTGTTGGCGGGTGTCGGGGCTGGCTTAACTATGCGG
CATCAGAGCAGATTGTACTGAGAGTGCACCATATGCGGTGTGAAATACCGCACAGATGCGTAAGGAGAAA
ATACCGCATCAGGCGGCCTTAAGGGCCTCGTGATACGCCTATTTTTATAGGTTAATGTCATGATAATAAT
GGTTTCTTAGACGTCAGGTGGCACTTTTCGGGGAAATGTGCGCGGAACCCCTATTTGTTTATTTTTCTAA
ATACATTCAAATATGTATCCGCTCATGAGACAATAACCCTGATAAATGCTTCAATAATATTGAAAAAGGA
AGAGTATGAGTATTCAACATTTCCGTGTCGCCCTTATTCCCTTTTTTGCGGCATTTTGCCTTCCTGTTTT
TGCTCACCCAGAAACGCTGGTGAAAGTAAAAGATGCTGAAGATCAGTTGGGTGCACGAGTGGGTTACATC
GAACTGGATCTCAACAGCGGTAAGATCCTTGAGAGTTTTCGCCCCGAAGAACGTTTTCCAATGATGAGCA
CTTTTAAAGTTCTGCTATGTGGCGCGGTATTATCCCGTATTGACGCCGGGCAAGAGCAACTCGGTCGCCG
CATACACTATTCTCAGAATGACTTGGTTGAGTACTCACCAGTCACAGAAAAGCATCTTACGGATGGCATG
ACAGTAAGAGAATTATGCAGTGCTGCCATAACCATGAGTGATAACACTGCGGCCAACTTACTTCTGACAA
CGATCGGAGGACCGAAGGAGCTAACCGCTTTTTTGCACAACATGGGGGATCATGTAACTCGCCTTGATCG
TTGGGAACCGGAGCTGAATGAAGCCATACCAAACGACGAGCGTGACACCACGATGCCTGTAGCAATGGCA
ACAACGTTGCGCAAACTATTAACTGGCGAACTACTTACTCTAGCTTCCCGGCAACAATTAATAGACTGGA
TGGAGGCGGATAAAGTTGCAGGACCACTTCTGCGCTCGGCCCTTCCGGCTGGCTGGTTTATTGCTGATAA
ATCTGGAGCCGGTGAGCGTGGGTCTCGCGGTATCATTGCAGCACTGGGGCCAGATGGTAAGCCCTCCCGT
ATCGTAGTTATCTACACGACGGGGAGTCAGGCAACTATGGATGAACGAAATAGACAGATCGCTGAGATAG
GTGCCTCACTGATTAAGCATTGGTAACTGTCAGACCAAGTTTACTCATATATACTTTAGATTGATTTAAA
ACTTCATTTTTAATTTAAAAGGATCTAGGTGAAGATCCTTTTTGATAATCTCATGACCAAAATCCCTTAA
CGTGAGTTTTCGTTCCACTGAGCGTCAGACCCCGTAGAAAAGATCAAAGGATCTTCTTGAGATCCTTTTT
TTCTGCGCGTAATCTGCTGCTTGCAAACAAAAAAACCACCGCTACCAGCGGTGGTTTGTTTGCCGGATCA
AGAGCTACCAACTCTTTTTCCGAAGGTAACTGGCTTCAGCAGAGCGCAGATACCAAATACTGTTCTTCTA
GTGTAGCCGTAGTTAGGCCACCACTTCAAGAACTCTGTAGCACCGCCTACATACCTCGCTCTGCTAATCC
TGTTACCAGTGGCTGCTGCCAGTGGCGATAAGTCGTGTCTTACCGGGTTGGACTCAAGACGATAGTTACC
GGATAAGGCGCAGCGGTCGGGCTGAACGGGGGGTTCGTGCACACAGCCCAGCTTGGAGCGAACGACCTAC
ACCGAACTGAGATACCTACAGCGTGAGCTATGAGAAAGCGCCACGCTTCCCGAAGGGAGAAAGGCGGACA
GGTATCCGGTAAGCGGCAGGGTCGGAACAGGAGAGCGCACGAGGGAGCTTCCAGGGGGAAACGCCTGGTA
TCTTTATAGTCCTGTCGGGTTTCGCCACCTCTGACTTGAGCGTCGATTTTTGTGATGCTCGTCAGGGGGG
CGGAGCCTATGGAAAAACGCCAGCAACGCGGCCTTTTTACGGTTCCTGGCCTTTTGCTGGCCTTTTGCTC
ACATGTTCTTTCCTGCGTTATCCCCTGATTCTGTGGATAACCGTATTACCGCCTTTGAGTGAGCTGATAC
CGCTCGCCGCAGCCGAACGACCGAGCGCAGCGAGTCAGTGAGCGAGGAAGCGGAAGAGCGCCCAATACGC
AAACCGCCTCTCCCCGCGCGTTGGCCGATTCATTAATGCAGCTGGCACGACAGGTTTCCCGACTGGAAAG
CGGGCAGTGAGCGCAACGCAATTAATGTGAGTTAGCTCACTCATTAGGCACCCCAGGCTTTACACTTTAT
GCTTCCGGCTCGTATGTTGTGTGGAATTGTGAGCGGATAACAATTTCACACAGGAAACAGCT
Features (pLannotate 1.2.2; 13 found; start..end, strand, type, name):
   1603..1619    -  misc_feature   MCS (fragment): pUC18/19 multiple cloning site
   1729..1812    +  CDS            COX4 (fragment): COX4_YEAST - Experimental evidence at protein level: Swiss-Prot protein existence level 1. Component of the cytochrome c oxidase, the last enzyme in the mitochondrial electron transport chain which drives oxidative phosphorylation. The respiratory chain contains 3 multisubunit complexes succinate dehydrogenase (complex II, CII), ubiquinol- cytochrome c oxidoreductase (cytochrome b-c1 complex, complex III, CIII) and cytochrome c oxidase (complex IV, CIV), that cooperate to transfer electrons derived from NADH and succinate to molecular oxygen, creating an electrochemical gradient over the inner
   1801..2661    +  CDS            mOrange2: mOrange2 is a basic (constitutively fluorescent) orange fluorescent protein published in 2008, derived from Discosoma sp.. It has high acid sensitivity.
   3208..3360    +  CDS            aex-5 (fragment): AEX5_CAEEL - Also known as kpc-3 From Caenorhabditis elegans.
   3487..3522    +  CDS            rop (fragment): Rop protein, which maintains plasmids at low copy number; rop
   3624..3723    +  misc_feature   bom (fragment): basis of mobility region from pBR322
   3821..3925    +  promoter       AmpR promoter: bla
   3926..4786    +  CDS            AmpR: β-lactamase; bla; confers resistance to ampicillin, carbenicillin, and related antibiotics
   4957..5545    +  rep_origin     ori: high-copy-number ColE1/pMB1/pBR322/pUC origin of replication
   5728..5820    +  CDS            lacI (fragment): lac repressor; lacI; The lac repressor binds to the lac operator to inhibit transcription in E. coli. This inhibition can be relieved by adding lactose or isopropyl-β-D-thiogalactopyranoside (IPTG).
   5833..5854    +  protein_bind   CAP binding site: CAP binding activates transcription in the presence of cAMP. E. coli catabolite activator protein
   5869..5899    +  promoter       lac promoter: promoter for the E. coli lac operon
   5907..5923    +  protein_bind   lac operator: The lac repressor binds to the lac operator to inhibit transcription in E. coli. This inhibition can be relieved by adding lactose or isopropyl-β-D-thiogalactopyranoside (IPTG). lac repressor encoded by lacI
