[The description below was written by a language model from this plasmid's Addgene catalogue record and pLannotate feature annotations shown in this document.]
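Description:
pBT3024 is a 5.9 kb C. elegans transgene plasmid built by Gibson assembly on the pPD49.26 backbone. The catalogue lists it as a bacterial expression vector, but E. coli serves only as the propagation host. There the plasmid is maintained at high copy from a ColE1/pUC-type origin and selected with ampicillin through the bla (AmpR) gene and its promoter. Other annotated backbone elements are remnants of its pUC/pBR322 ancestry and play no evident role in the payload: fragments of rop, bom and lacI, a partial pUC multiple cloning site, and the CAP site, lac promoter and lac operator.

The payload is Pnhx-2_mt::CemOrange2. The nhx-2 promoter, described in the record as intestine-specific, is not picked up by the automated annotation; it presumably lies in the unannotated region upstream of the coding sequence. It drives an N-terminal mitochondrial targeting peptide, which the feature table matches to the presequence of yeast cytochrome c oxidase subunit IV (COX4). This peptide is fused in frame to CemOrange2, a C. elegans codon-optimised version of the Discosoma-derived orange fluorescent protein mOrange2. The presequence directs the fluorescent protein into mitochondria, so transgenic worms should show orange-labelled mitochondria specifically in intestinal cells. A short hit to aex-5 lies downstream of the reporter, and the record does not explain its role. It may simply reflect worm genomic sequence in the backbone's 3′ region.

The plasmid belongs to a set of CemOrange2 fusions intended as organelle markers for multifluorophore subcellular imaging in live C. elegans, where an orange marker can be combined with other fluorescent proteins.
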