Addgene plasmid #122542: pBT3024
Purpose: Expression of a C. elegan codon optimized florescent protein (CemOrange2) fused to a mitochondrial target peptide (mt) under the intestinal specific promoter nhx-2
Depositing lab: Gary Silverman. Depositing organization: Washington University in Saint Louis. Publication: CemOrange2 fusions facilitate multifluorophore subcellular imaging in C. elegans. Thomas BJ, Wight IE, Chou WYY, Moreno M, Dawson Z, Homayouni A, Huang H, Kim H, Jia H, Buland JR, Wambach JA, Cole FS, Pak SC, Silverman GA, Luke CJ. PLoS One. 2019 Mar 26;14(3):e0214257. doi: 10.1371/journal.pone.0214257. eCollection 2019. PubMed 30913273.
Backbone
  Vector backbone: pPD49.26
  Vector type: Bacterial Expression
Growth in bacteria
  Bacterial resistance: Ampicillin, 100 μg/mL
  Growth temperature: 37°C
  Growth strain: DH5alpha
  Copy number: High Copy
Gene/Insert
  Gene/Insert name: Pnhx-2_mt::CemOrange2
  Species: C. elegans (nematode), Synthetic
  Promoter: Pnhx-2
  Tag / fusion protein: MLSLRQSIRFFKPATRTLCSSRTLL (N terminal on insert)
  Cloning method: Gibson Cloning
Terms and licenses: Academic/Nonprofit Terms; Industry Terms: Not Available to Industry
How to cite: pBT3024 was a gift from Gary Silverman (Addgene plasmid # 122542 ; http://n2t.net/addgene:122542 ; RRID:Addgene_122542)
